>Addgene plasmid #184911 | pEasyG1_nat | addgene full sequence | sequence record 367561 | Addgene NGS Result
TTATGCAGTGCTGCCATAACCATGAGTGATAACACTGCGGCCAACTTACTTCTGACAACGATCGGAGGAC
CGAAGGAGCTAACCGCTTTTTTGCACAACATGGGGGATCATGTAACTCGCCTTGATCGTTGGGAACCGGA
GCTGAATGAAGCCATACCAAACGACGAGCGTGACACCACGATGCCTGTAGCAATGGCAACAACGTTGCGC
AAACTATTAACTGGCGAACTACTTACTCTAGCTTCCCGGCAACAATTAATAGACTGGATGGAGGCGGATA
AAGTTGCAGGACCACTTCTGCGCTCGGCCCTTCCGGCTGGCTGGTTTATTGCTGATAAATCTGGAGCCGG
TGAGCGTGGGTCTCGCGGTATCATTGCAGCACTGGGGCCAGATGGTAAGCCCTCCCGTATCGTAGTTATC
TACACGACGGGGAGTCAGGCAACTATGGATGAACGAAATAGACAGATCGCTGAGATAGGTGCCTCACTGA
TTAAGCATTGGTAACTGTCAGACCAAGTTTACTCATATATACTTTAGATTGATTTAAAACTTCATTTTTA
ATTTAAAAGGATCTAGGTGAAGATCCTTTTTGATAATCTCATGACCAAAATCCCTTAACGTGAGTTTTCG
TTCCACTGAGCGTCAGACCCCGTAGAAAAGATCAAAGGATCTTCTTGAGATCCTTTTTTTCTGCGCGTAA
TCTGCTGCTTGCAAACAAAAAAACCACCGCTACCAGCGGTGGTTTGTTTGCCGGATCAAGAGCTACCAAC
TCTTTTTCCGAAGGTAACTGGCTTCAGCAGAGCGCAGATACCAAATACTGTTCTTCTAGTGTAGCCGTAG
TTAGGCCACCACTTCAAGAACTCTGTAGCACCGCCTACATACCTCGCTCTGCTAATCCTGTTACCAGTGG
CTGCTGCCAGTGGCGATAAGTCGTGTCTTACCGGGTTGGACTCAAGACGATAGTTACCGGATAAGGCGCA
GCGGTCGGGCTGAACGGGGGGTTCGTGCACACAGCCCAGCTTGGAGCGAACGACCTACACCGAACTGAGA
TACCTACAGCGTGAGCTATGAGAAAGCGCCACGCTTCCCGAAGGGAGAAAGGCGGACAGGTATCCGGTAA
GCGGCAGGGTCGGAACAGGAGAGCGCACGAGGGAGCTTCCAGTGGGAAACGCCTGGTATCTTTATAGTCC
TGTCGGGTTTCGCCACCTCTGACTTGAGCGTCGATTTTTGTGATGCTCGTCAGGGGGGCGGAGCCTATGG
AAAAACGCCAGCAACGCGGCCTTTTTACGGTTCCTGGCCTTTTGCTGGCCTTTTGCTCACATGTTCTTTC
CTGCGTTATCCCCTGATTCTGTGGATAACCGTATTACCGCCTTTGAGTGAGCTGATACCGCTCGCCGCAG
CCGAACGACCGAGCGCAGCGAGTCAGTGAGCGAGGAAGCGGAAGAGCGCCCAATACGCAAACCGCCTCTC
CCCGCGCGTTGGCCGATTCATTAATGCAGGTTAACCTGGCTTATCGAAATTAATACGACTCACTATAGGG
AGACCGGCAGATCCGCGGCCGCATAGGCCACTAGTGGATCTGATATCACCTAATAACTTCGTATAGCATA
CATTATACGAAGTTATATTAAGGGTTCTCGAGAGCTCGTTTTCGACACTGGATGGCGGCGTTAGTATCGA
ATCGACAGCAGTATAGCGACCAGCATTCACATACGATTGACGCATGATATTACTTTCTGCGCACTTAACT
TCGCATCTGGGCAGATGATGTCGAGGCGAAAAAAAATATAAATCACGCTAACATTTGATTAAAATAGAAC
AACTACAATATAAAAAAACTATACAAATGACAAGTTCTTGAAAACAAGAATCTTTTTATTGTCAGTACTG
ATTAGGGGCAGGGCATGCTCATGTAGAGCGCCTGCTCGCCGTCCGAGGCGGTGCCGTCGTACAGGGCGGT
GTCCAGGCCGCAGAGGGTGAACCCCATCCGCCGGTACGCGTGGATCGCCGGTGCGTTGACGTTGGTGACC
TCCAGCCAGAGGTGCCCGGCGCCCCGCTCGCGGGCGAACTCCGTCGCGAGCCCCATCAACGCGCGCCCGA
CCCCGTGCCCCCGGTGCTCCGGGGCGACCTCGATGTCCTCGACGGTCAGCCGGCGGTTCCAGCCGGAGTA
CGAGACGACCACGAAGCCCGCCAGGTCGCCGTCGTCCCCGTACGCGACGAACGTCCGGGAGTCCGGGTCG
CCGTCCTCCCCGTCGTCCGATTCGTCGTCCGATTCGTCGTCGGGGAACACCTTGGTCAGGGGCGGGTCCA
CCGGCACCTCCCGCAGGGTGAAGCCGTCCCCGGTGGCGGTGACGCGGAAGACGGTGTCGGTGGTGAAGGA
CCCATCCAGTGCCTCGATGGCCTCGGCGTCCCCCGGGACACTGGTGCGGTACCGGTAAGCCGTGTCGTCA
AGAGTGGTACCCATGGTTGTTTATGTTCGGATGTGATGTGAGAACTGTATCCTAGCAAGATTTTAAAAGG
AAGTATATGAAAGAAGAACCTCAGTGGCAAATCCTAACCTTTTATATTTCTCTACAGGGGCGCGGCGTGG
GGACAATTCAACGCGTCTGTGAGGGGAGCGTTTCCCTGCTCGCAGGTCTGCAGCGAGGAGCCGTAATTTT
TGCTTCGCGCCGTGCGGCCATCAAAATGTATGGATGCAAATGATTATACATGGGGATGTATGGGCTAAAT
GTACGGGCGACAGTCACATCATGCCCCTGAGCTGCGCACGTCAAGACTGTCAAGGAGGGTATTCTGGGCC
TCCATGTCGCTGATTACCCTGTTATCCCTACACTCTCAGTACAATCTGCTCTGATGCCGCATAGTTAAGC
CAGCCGGGTAATTCTTTGAAAAGATAATGTATGATTATGCTTTCACTCATATTTATACAGAAACTTGATG
TTTTCTTTCGAGTATATACAAGGTGATTACATGTACGTTTGAAGTACAACTCTAGATTTTGTAGTGCCCT
CTTGGGCTAGCGGTAAAGGTGCGCATTTTTTCACACCCTACAATGTTCTGTTCAAAAGATTTTGGTCAAA
CGCTGTAGAAGTGAAAGTTGGTGCGCATGTTTCGGCGTTCGAAACTTCTCCGCAGTGAAAGATAAATGAT
CATTTCCCCGAAAAGTGCCACCTGCATCGATGGCCCCCGATGGTAGTGTGGGGTCTCCCCATGCGAGAGT
AGGGAACTGCCAGGCATCAAATAAAACGAAAGGCTCAGTCGAAAGACTGGGCCTTTCGTTTTATCTGTTG
TTTGTCGGTGAACGCTCTCCTGAGTAGGACAAATCCGCCGGGAGCGGATTTGAACGTTGCGAAGCAACGG
CCCGGAGGGTGGCGGGCAGGACGCCCGCCATAAACTGCCAGGCATCAAATTAAGCAGAAGGCCATCCTGA
CGGATGGCCTTTTTGCGTGGCCAGTGCCAAGCTTGCATGCAGATTGCAGCATTACACGTCTTGAGCGATT
GTGTAGGCTGGAGCTGCTTCGAAGTTCCTATACTTTCTAGAGAATAGGAACTTCGGAATAGGAACTTCAA
GATCCCCTTATTAGAAGAACTCGTCAAGAAGGCGATAGAAGGCGATGCGCTGCGAATCGGGAGCGGCGAT
ACCGTAAAGCACGAGGAAGCGGTCAGCCCATTCGCCGCCAAGCTCTTCAGCAATATCACGGGTAGCCAAC
GCTATGTCCTGATAGCGGTCCGCCACACCCAGCCGGCCACAGTCGATGAATCCAGAAAAGCGGCCATTTT
CCACCATGATATTCGGCAAGCAGGCATCGCCATGGGTCACGACGAGATCCTCGCCGTCGGGCATGCGCGC
CTTGAGCCTGGCGAACAGTTCGGCTGGCGCGAGCCCCTGATGCTCTTCGTCCAGATCATCCTGATCGACA
AGACCGGCTTCCATCCGAGTACGTGCTCGCTCGATGCGATGTTTCGCTTGGTGGTCGAATGGGCAGGTAG
CCGGATCAAGCGTATGCAGCCGCCGCATTGCATCAGCCATGATGGATACTTTCTCGGCAGGAGCAAGGTG
AGATGACAGGAGATCCTGCCCCGGCACTTCGCCCAATAGCAGCCAGTCCCTTCCCGCTTCAGTGACAACG
TCGAGCACAGCTGCGCAAGGAACGCCCGTCGTGGCCAGCCACGATAGCCGCGCTGCCTCGTCCTGCAGTT
CATTCAGGGCACCGGACAGGTCGGTCTTGACAAAAAGAACCGGGCGCCCCTGCGCTGACAGCCGGAACAC
GGCGGCATCAGAGCAGCCGATTGTCTGTTGTGCCCAGTCATAGCCGAATAGCCTCTCCACCCAAGCGGCC
GGAGAACCTGCGTGCAATCCATCTTGTTCAATCATGCGAAACGATCCTCATCCTGTCTCTTGATCAGATC
TTGATCCCCTGCGCCATCAGATCCTTGGCGGCAAGAAAGCCATCCAGTTTACTTTGCAGGGCTTCCCAAC
CTTACCAGAGGGCGCCCCAGCTGGCAATTCCGGTTCGCTTGCTGTCCATAAAACCGCCCAGTCTAGCTAT
CGCCATGTAAGCCCACTGCAAGCTACCTGCTTTCTCTTTGCGCTTGCGTTTTCCCTTGTCCAGATAGCCC
AGTAGCTGACATTCATCCGGGGTCAGCACCGTTTCTGCGGACTGGCTTTCTACGTGTTCCGCTTCCTTGT
TTTAGAGCTAGAAATAGCAAGTTAAAATAAGGCTAGTCCGTTATCAACTTGAAAAAGTGGCACCGAGTCG
GTGGTGCTTTTTTTGTTTTTTATGTCTCGGCGAATTGGGTGCGGCCGCGTTTGTCACCTTTCATAGGCCT
GACGAAAGGGCCTCGTGATACGCCTATTTTTATAGGTTAATGTCATGATAATAATGGTTTCTTAGTATGA
TCCAATATCAAAGGAAATGATAGCATTGAAGGATGAGACTAATCCAATTGAGGAGTGGCAGCATATAGAA
CAGCTAAAGGGTAGTGCTGAAGGAAGCATACGATACCCCGCATGGAATGGGATAATATCACAGGAGGTAC
TAGACTACCTTTCATCCTACATAAATAGACGCATATAAGTACGCATTTAAGCATAAACACGCACTATGCC
GTTCTTCTCATGTATATATATATACAGGCAACACGCAGATATAGGTGCGACGTGAACAGTGAGCTGTATG
TGCGCAGCTCGCGTTGCATTTTCGGAAGCGCTCGTTTTCGGAAACGCTTTGAAGTTCCTATTCCGAAGTT
CCTATTCTCTAGAAAGTATAGGAACTTCAGAGCGCTTTTGAAAACCAAAAGCGCTCTGAAGACGCACTTT
CAAAAAACCAAAAACGCACCGGACTGTAACGAGCTACTAAAATATTGCGAATACCGCTTCCACAAACATT
GCTCAAAAGTATCTCTTTGCTATATATCTCTGTGCTATATCCCTATATAACCTACCCATCCACCTTTCGC
TCCTTGAACTTGCATCTAAACTCGACCTCTACATTTTTTATGTTTATCTCTAGTATTACTCTTTAGACAA
AAAAATTGTAGTAAGAACTATTCATAGAGTGAATCGAAAACAATACGAAAATGTAAACATTTCCTATACG
TAGTATATAGAGACAAAATAGAAGAAACCGTTCATAATTTTCTGACCAATGAAGAATCATCAACGCTATC
ACTTTCTGTTCACAAAGTATGCGCAATCCACATCGGTATAGAATATAATCGGGGATGCCTTTATCTTGAA
AAAATGCACCCGCAGCTTCGCTAGTAATCAGTAAACGCGGGAAGTGGAGTCAGGCTTTTTTTATGGAAGA
GAAAATAGACACCAAAGTAGCCTTCTTCTAACCTTAACGGACCTACAGTGCAAAAAGTTATCAAGAGACT
GCATTATAGAGCGCACAAAGGAGAAAAAAAGTAATCTAAGATGCTTTGTTAGAAAAATAGCGCTCTCGGG
ATGCATTTTTGTAGAACAAAAAAGAAGTATAGATTCTTTGTTGGTAAAATAGCGCTCTCGCGTTGCATTT
CTGTTCTGTAAAAATGCAGCTCAGATTCTTTGTTTGAAAAATTAGCGCTCTCGCGTTGCATTTTTGTTTT
ACAAAAATGAAGCACAGATTCTTCGTTGGTAAAATAGCGCTTTCGCGTTGCATTTCTGTTCTGTAAAAAT
GCAGCTCAGATTCTTTGTTTGAAAAATTAGCGCTCTCGCGTTGCATTTTTGTTCTACAAAATGAAGCACA
GATGCTTCGTTCAGGTGGCACTTTTCGGGGAAATGTGCGCGGAACCCCTATTTGTTTATTTTTCTAAATA
CATTCAAATATGTATCCGCTCATGAGACAATAACCCTGATAAATGCTTCAATAATATTGAAAAAGGAATA
GTATGAGTATTCAACATTTCCGTGTCGCCCTTATTCCCTTTTTTGCGGCATTTTGCCTTCCTGTTTTTGC
TCACCCAGAAACGCTGGTGAAAGTAAAAGATGCTGAAGATCAGTTGGGTGCACGAGTGGGTTACATCGAA
CTGGATCTCAACAGCGGTAAGATCCTTGAGAGTTTTCGCCCCGAAGAACGTTTTCCAATGATGAGCACTT
TTAAAGTTCTGCTATGTGGCGCGGTATTATCCCGTATTGACGCCGGGCAAGAGCAACTCGGTCGCCGCAT
ACACTATTCTCAGAATGACTTGGTTGAGTACTCACCAGTCACAGAAAAGCATCTTACGGATGGCATGACA
GTAAGAGAA
Features (pLannotate 1.2.2; 19 found; start..end, strand, type, name):
    675..1263    +  rep_origin     ori: high-copy-number ColE1/pMB1/pBR322/pUC origin of replication
   1446..1499    +  CDS            lacI (fragment): lac repressor; lacI; The lac repressor binds to the lac operator to inhibit transcription in E. coli. This inhibition can be relieved by adding lactose or isopropyl-β-D-thiogalactopyranoside (IPTG).
   1521..1539    +  promoter       T7 promoter: promoter for bacteriophage T7 RNA polymerase
   1593..1626    +  protein_bind   loxP: Cre-mediated recombination occurs in the 8-bp core sequence (GCATACAT). Cre recombinase
   1689..1886    -  terminator     TEF terminator: Ashbya gossypii TEF terminator
   1894..2458    -  CDS            NrsR (fragment): nourseothricin acetyltransferase; Streptomyces noursei nat1; confers resistance to nourseothricin
   2465..2808    -  promoter       TEF promoter: Ashbya gossypii TEF promoter
   2831..2873    -  misc_feature   bom (fragment): basis of mobility region from pBR322
   2883..3151    +  promoter       SNR52 promoter: promoter for the S. cerevisiae small nucleolar RNA gene SNR52
   3238..3324    +  terminator     rrnB T1 terminator: Escherichia coli rrnB; transcription terminator T1 from the E. coli rrnB gene
   3416..3443    +  terminator     rrnB T2 terminator: transcription terminator T2 from the E. coli rrnB gene
   3521..3568    -  protein_bind   FRT: FLP-mediated recombination occurs in the 8-bp core sequence TCTAGAAA (Turan and Bode, 2011). FLP recombinase from the Saccharomyces cerevisiae 2μ plasmid
   3584..4375    -  CDS            neo: KKA2_KLEPN - Also known as kan, nptII. Experimental evidence at protein level: Swiss-Prot protein existence level 1. Resistance to kanamycin, neomycin, paromomycin, ribostamycin, butirosin and gentamicin B. From Klebsiella pneumoniae.
   4407..4688    -  CDS            tnpA (fragment): TN5P_ECOLX - Also known as tnp. Experimental evidence at protein level: Swiss-Prot protein existence level 1. Mediates transposition of transposon Tn5 by a 'cut and paste' mechanism. First, the monomeric transposase binds the 19 bp inverted DNA repeats flanking the transposon. Then, dimerization of the DNA- bound transposase creates a synaptic DNA complex. After nicking of the first DNA strand, excision of the transposon proceeds through a series of intermediates. The transposase then mediates the insertion of the transposon at a new site by strand transfer. The activity of the wild- type tran
   4689..4763    +  misc_RNA       gRNA scaffold: guide RNA scaffold for the Streptococcus pyogenes CRISPR/Cas9 system
   4768..4787    +  terminator     SUP4 terminator: transcription terminator for the S. cerevisiae SUP4 tRNA gene
   4899..6241    +  rep_origin     2μ ori: yeast 2μ plasmid origin of replication
   6268..6368    +  promoter       AmpR promoter: bla
   6373..504     +  CDS            AmpR (across the origin): β-lactamase; bla; confers resistance to ampicillin, carbenicillin, and related antibiotics
