[The description below was written by a language model from this plasmid's Addgene catalogue record and pLannotate feature annotations shown in this document.]
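Description:
pEasyG1_nat is a pUC19-based E. coli–yeast shuttle plasmid from the EasyGuide series, designed as a PCR template for producing a single guide RNA expression construct for CRISPR/Cas9 work in Saccharomyces cerevisiae. In bacteria it replicates at high copy from the ColE1/pUC origin and is selected with ampicillin through the AmpR (β-lactamase) cassette, with kanamycin recorded as an alternative selection. In yeast, the 2μ origin supports episomal multicopy maintenance. Selection there relies on natMX, in which the nourseothricin acetyltransferase gene is flanked by the Ashbya gossypii TEF promoter and terminator.

The gRNA expression unit is split in the template. The S. cerevisiae SNR52 promoter, an RNA polymerase III promoter commonly used for guide expression, lies on one side. The Streptococcus pyogenes gRNA scaffold followed by the SUP4 terminator lies on the other. Between them sits a bacterial stuffer containing the rrnB T1 and T2 terminators, an FRT site, the neo (kanamycin resistance) gene and a Tn5-derived fragment, which accounts for the alternative kanamycin selection. The 20-nucleotide spacer is recorded only as a placeholder, so no target sequence is preloaded. The targeting sequence is presumably introduced through the primers used for amplification. The associated publication title indicates that the amplified fragments are assembled into a functional gRNA plasmid in vivo in yeast, although the record does not detail the exact amplification scheme. The annotation also lists a loxP site, a T7 promoter, and small lacI and bom fragments, which appear to be remnants of the cassettes used in construction. No Cas9 gene is annotated, so the nuclease must be supplied separately.
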