Addgene plasmid #184911: pEasyG1_nat
Purpose: Template to generate via PCR a single gRNA for expression in S. cerevisiae
Depositing lab: Jeferson Gross. Depositing organization: Instituto de Pesquisa em Bioenergia (IPBEN), UNESP. Publication: EasyGuide Plasmids Support in Vivo Assembly of gRNAs for CRISPR/Cas9 Applications in Saccharomyces cerevisiae. Jacobus AP, Barreto JA, de Bem LS, Menegon YA, Fier I, Bueno JGR, Dos Santos LV, Gross J. ACS Synth Biol. 2022 Nov 18;11(11):3886-3891. doi: 10.1021/acssynbio.2c00348. Epub 2022 Oct 18. PubMed 36257021.
Backbone
  Vector backbone: pUC19
  Vector type: Bacterial Expression, Yeast Expression, CRISPR
  Selectable markers: natMX, nourseothricin resistance, yeast selection marker
Growth in bacteria
  Bacterial resistance: Ampicillin, 100 μg/mL
  Growth temperature: 37°C
  Growth strain: DH5alpha
  Growth instructions: Alternative kanamycin selection marker
  Copy number: High Copy
Gene/Insert
  Gene/Insert name: gRNA scaffold
  gRNA/shRNA sequence: NNNNNNNNNNNNNNNNNNNN
  Species: Streptococcus pyogenes
Terms and licenses: Academic/Nonprofit Terms; Industry Terms: Not Available to Industry
How to cite: pEasyG1_nat was a gift from Jeferson Gross (Addgene plasmid # 184911 ; http://n2t.net/addgene:184911 ; RRID:Addgene_184911)
